>Addgene plasmid #211603 | Mitofusin-1 scFv [N111/24] | addgene full sequence | sequence record 418367 | Addgene NGS Result
GGTCTGACAGTTACCAATGCTTAATCAGTGAGGCACCTATCTCAGCGATCTGTCTATTTCGTTCATCCAT
AGTTGCCTGACTCCCCGTCGTGTAGATAACTACGATACGGGAGGGCTTACCATCTGGCCCCAGTGCTGCA
ATGATACCGCGAGACCCACGCTCACCGGCTCCAGATTTATCAGCAATAAACCAGCCAGCCGGAAGGGCCG
AGCGCAGAAGTGGTCCTGCAACTTTATCCGCCTCCATCCAGTCTATTAATTGTTGCCGGGAAGCTAGAGT
AAGTAGTTCGCCAGTTAATAGTTTGCGCAACGTTGTTGCCATTGCTACAGGCATCGTGGTGTCACGCTCG
TCGTTTGGTATGGCTTCATTCAGCTCCGGTTCCCAACGATCAAGGCGAGTTACATGATCCCCCATGTTGT
GCAAAAAAGCGGTTAGCTCCTTCGGTCCTCCGATCGTTGTCAGAAGTAAGTTGGCCGCAGTGTTATCACT
CATGGTTATGGCAGCACTGCATAATTCTCTTACTGTCATGCCATCCGTAAGATGCTTTTCTGTGACTGGT
GAGTACTCAACCAAGTCATTCTGAGAATAGTGTATGCGGCGACCGAGTTGCTCTTGCCCGGCGTCAATAC
GGGATAATACCGCGCCACATAGCAGAACTTTAAAAGTGCTCATCATTGGAAAACGTTCTTCGGGGCGAAA
ACTCTCAAGGATCTTACCGCTGTTGAGATCCAGTTCGATGTAACCCACTCGTGCACCCAACTGATCTTCA
GCATCTTTTACTTTCACCAGCGTTTCTGGGTGAGCAAAAACAGGAAGGCAAAATGCCGCAAAAAAGGGAA
TAAGGGCGACACGGAAATGTTGAATACTCATACTCTTCCTTTTTCAATATTATTGAAGCATTTATCAGGG
TTATTGTCTCATGAGCGGATACATATTTGAATGTATTTAGAAAAATAAACAAATAGGGGTTCCGCGCACA
TTTCCCCGAAAAGTGCCACCTGACGTCGACGGATCGGGAGATCTCCCGATCCCCTATGGTGCACTCTCAG
TACAATCTGCTCTGATGCCGCATAGTTAAGCCAGTATCTGCTCCCTGCTTGTGTGTTGGAGGTCGCTGAG
TAGTGCGCGAGCAAAATTTAAGCTACAACAAGGCAAGGCTTGACCGACAATTGCATGAAGAATCTGCTTA
GGGTTAGGCGTTTTGCGCTGCTTCGCGATGTACGGGCCAGATATACGCGTTGACATTGATTATTGACTAG
TTATTAATAGTAATCAATTACGGGGTCATTAGTTCATAGCCCATATATGGAGTTCCGCGTTACATAACTT
ACGGTAAATGGCCCGCCTGGCTGACCGCCCAACGACCCCCGCCCATTGACGTCAATAATGACGTATGTTC
CCATAGTAACGCCAATAGGGACTTTCCATTGACGTCAATGGGTGGAGTATTTACGGTAAACTGCCCACTT
GGCAGTACATCAAGTGTATCATATGCCAAGTACGCCCCCTATTGACGTCAATGACGGTAAATGGCCCGCC
TGGCATTATGCCCAGTACATGACCTTATGGGACTTTCCTACTTGGCAGTACATCTACGTATTAGTCATCG
CTATTACCATGGTGATGCGGTTTTGGCAGTACATCAATGGGCGTGGATAGCGGTTTGACTCACGGGGATT
TCCAAGTCTCCACCCCATTGACGTCAATGGGAGTTTGTTTTGGCACCAAAATCAACGGGACTTTCCAAAA
TGTCGTAACAACTCCGCCCCATTGACGCAAATGGGCGGTAGGCGTGTACGGTGGGAGGTCTATATAAGCA
GAGCTCGTTTAGTGAACCGTCAGATCGCCTGGAGACGCCATCCACGCTGTTTTGACCTCCATAGAAGACA
CCGGGACCGATCCAGCCTCCGGACTCTAGAGGATCGAACCCTTGAATTCCCGCCGCCACCATGGGCTGGA
GCTGTATAATTTTGTTCTTGGTGGCGACCGCAACAGGAGTACATTCAGAGGTTAAGCTCGAAGAAAGTGG
CGGCGGGCTGGTCCAGCCAGGCCGCAGCATGAAGTTGTCCTGCGCAGCGTCCGGCTTTAGCTTCTCCGAT
GCTTGGATGGATTGGGTGAGGCAATCCCCCGAAAAGGGTCTGGAATGGGTGGCCGAGATCAGGTCTAAGG
CGAACAACCACGCTACTTATTACGCGGAATCCGTAAAGGGCAGATTTACTATATCCCGTGACGACAGCAA
GTCTTCCGTGTATTTACAGATGAATTCTCTTAGGGCAGAGGATACAGGAATATACTATTGCACCGTGGTG
GCTGGAAATTATTGGGGTCAAGGGACGACATTGACTGTGAGTTCCGGAGGAGGTGGATCCGGTGGCGGCG
GGTCTGGTGGTGGTGGGTCAGGTGGTGGAAGCCAGATCATACTGACTCAAAGTCCTGCGATTATGAGCGC
TAGTCCTGGCGAAAAGGTGACTATTACATGTTCTGCATCTAGCAGCGTGTCTTTTATGTATTGGTTTCAA
CAGAAACCCGGGACCAGCCCGAAGTTTTGGATCTACAGCACCTCTAATCTTGCCAGCGGGGTGCCGGCCA
GATTTTCCGGAAGCGGGAGCGGCACTAGCTATAGCCTGACCATATCACGCATGGAAGCTGAGGACGCAGC
TACCTACTATTGTCAACAGAGAAACTCATATCCGTTTACCTTTGGGTCTGGTACCAAATTAGAGGTTAAG
TATCCCTATGATGTCCCCGACTATGCATCCGGCCTGCCCGAAACAGGCGGCCATCATCATCATCATCACT
AGTAAGCTTAAGGGTTCGATCCCTACCGGTTAGTAATGAGTTTGATATCTCGACAATCAACCTCTGGATT
ACAAAATTTGTGAAAGATTGACTGGTATTCTTAACTATGTTGCTCCTTTTACGCTATGTGGATACGCTGC
TTTAATGCCTTTGTATCATGCTATTGCTTCCCGTATGGCTTTCATTTTCTCCTCCTTGTATAAATCCTGG
TTGCTGTCTCTTTATGAGGAGTTGTGGCCCGTTGTCAGGCAACGTGGCGTGGTGTGCACTGTGTTTGCTG
ACGCAACCCCCACTGGTTGGGGCATTGCCACCACCTGTCAGCTCCTTTCCGGGACTTTCGCTTTCCCCCT
CCCTATTGCCACGGCGGAACTCATCGCCGCCTGCCTTGCCCGCTGCTGGACAGGGGCTCGGCTGTTGGGC
ACTGACAATTCCGTGGTGTTGTCGGGGAAGCTGACGTCCTTTCCATGGCTGCTCGCCTGTGTTGCCACCT
GGATTCTGCGCGGGACGTCCTTCTGCTACGTCCCTTCGGCCCTCAATCCAGCGGACCTTCCTTCCCGCGG
CCTGCTGCCGGCTCTGCGGCCTCTTCCGCGTCTTCGCCTTCGCCCTCAGACGAGTCGGATCTCCCTTTGG
GCCGCCTCCCCGCCTGGAACGGGGGAGGCTAACTGAAACACGGAAGGAGACAATACCGGAAGGAACCCGC
GCTATGACGGCAATAAAAAGACAGAATAAAACGCACGGGTGTTGGGTCGTTTGTTCATAAACGCGGGGTT
CGGTCCCAGGGCTGGCACTCTGTCGATACCCCACCGAGACCCCATTGGGGCCAATACGCCCGCGTTTCTT
CCTTTTCCCCACCCCACCCCCCAAGTTCGGGTGAAGGCCCAGGGCTCGCAGCCAACGTCGGGGCGGCAGG
CCCTGCCATAGCAGATCTGCGCAGCTGGGGCTCTAGGGGGTATCCCC
[124 nt withheld, positions 3758-3881]
C
[91 nt withheld, positions 3883-3973]
A
[49 nt withheld, positions 3975-4023]
CCTTTGACGTTGGAGTCCACGTTCTTT
[37 nt withheld, positions 4051-4087]
ACCCTATCTCGGTCTATTCTTTTGATTTATAAGGGATTTTGCCGATTTCGGCCTATTGGTTAAAAAATGA
GCTGATTTAACAAAAATTTAACGCGAATTAATTCTGTGGAATGTGTGTCAGTTAGGGTGTGGAAAGTCCC
CAGGCTCCCCAGCAGGCAGAAGTATGCAAAGCATGCATCTCAATTAGTCAGCAACCAGGTGTGGAAAGTC
CCCAGGCTCCCCAGCAGGCAGAAGTATGCAAAGCATGCATCTCAATTAGTCAGCAACCATAGTCCCGCCC
CTAACTCCGCCCATCCCGCCCCTAACTCCGCCCAGTTCCGCCCATTCTCCGCCCCATGGCTGACTAATTT
TTTTTATTTATGCAGAGGCCGAGGCCGCCTCTGCCTCTGAGCTATTCCAGAAGTAGTGAGGAGGCTTTTT
TGGAGGCCTAGGCTTTTGCAAAAAGCTCCCGGGAGCTTGTATATCCATTTTCGGATCTGATCAAGAGACA
GGATGAGGATCGTTTCGCATGATTGAACAAGATGGATTGCACGCAGGTTCTCCGGCCGCTTGGGTGGAGA
GGCTATTCGGCTATGACTGGGCACAACAGACAATCGGCTGCTCTGATGCCGCCGTGTTCCGGCTGTCAGC
GCAGGGGCGCCCGGTTCTTTTTGTCAAGACCGACCTGTCCGGTGCCCTGAATGAACTGCAGGACGAGGCA
GCGCGGCTATCGTGGCTGGCCACGACGGGCGTTCCTTGCGCAGCTGTGCTCGACGTTGTCACTGAAGCGG
GAAGGGACTGGCTGCTATTGGGCGAAGTGCCGGGGCAGGATCTCCTGTCATCTCACCTTGCTCCTGCCGA
GAAAGTATCCATCATGGCTGATGCAATGCGGCGGCTGCATACGCTTGATCCGGCTACCTGCCCATTCGAC
CACCAAGCGAAACATCGCATCGAGCGAGCACGTACTCGGATGGAAGCCGGTCTTGTCGATCAGGATGATC
TGGACGAAGAGCATCAGGGGCTCGCGCCAGCCGAACTGTTCGCCAGGCTCAAGGCGCGCATGCCCGACGG
CGAGGATCTCGTCGTGACCCATGGCGATGCCTGCTTGCCGAATATCATGGTGGAAAATGGCCGCTTTTCT
GGATTCATCGACTGTGGCCGGCTGGGTGTGGCGGACCGCTATCAGGACATAGCGTTGGCTACCCGTGATA
TTGCTGAAGAGCTTGGCGGCGAATGGGCTGACCGCTTCCTCGTGCTTTACGGTATCGCCGCTCCCGATTC
GCAGCGCATCGCCTTCTATCGCCTTCTTGACGAGTTCTTCTGAGCGGGACTCTGGGGTTCGCGAAATGAC
CGACCAAGCGACGCCCAACCTGCCATCACGAGATTTCGATTCCACCGCCGCCTTCTATGAAAGGTTGGGC
TTCGGAATCGTTTTCCGGGACGCCGGCTGGATGATCCTCCAGCGCGGGGATCTCATGCTGGAGTTCTTCG
CCCACCCCAACTTGTTTATTGCAGCTTATAATGGTTACAAATAAAGCAATAGCATCACAAATTTCACAAA
TAAAGCATTTTTTTCACTGCATTCTAGTTGTGGTTTGTCCAAACTCATCAATGTATCTTATCATGTCTGT
ATACCGTCGACCTCTAGCTAGAGCTTGGCGTAATCATGGTCATAGCTGTTTCCTGTGTGAAATTGTTATC
CGCTCACAATTCCACACAACATACGAGCCGGAAGCATAAAGTGTAAAGCCTGGGGTGCCTAATGAGTGAG
CTAACTCACATTAATTGCGTTGCGCTCACTGCCCGCTTTCCAGTCGGGAAACCTGTCGTGCCAGCTGCAT
TAATGAATCGGCCAACGCGCGGGGAGAGGCGGTTTGCGTATTGGGCGCTCTTCCGCTTCCTCGCTCACTG
ACTCGCTGCGCTCGGTCGTTCGGCTGCGGCGAGCGGTATCAGCTCACTCAAAGGCGGTAATACGGTTATC
CACAGAATCAGGGGATAACGCAGGAAAGAACATGTGAGCAAAAGGCCAGCAAAAGGCCAGGAACCGTAAA
AAGGCCGCGTTGCTGGCGTTTTTCCATAGGCTCCGCCCCCCTGACGAGCATCACAAAAATCGACGCTCAA
GTCAGAGGTGGCGAAACCCGACAGGACTATAAAGATACCAGGCGTTTCCCCCTGGAAGCTCCCTCGTGCG
CTCTCCTGTTCCGACCCTGCCGCTTACCGGATACCTGTCCGCCTTTCTCCCTTCGGGAAGCGTGGCGCTT
TCTCATAGCTCACGCTGTAGGTATCTCAGTTCGGTGTAGGTCGTTCGCTCCAAGCTGGGCTGTGTGCACG
AACCCCCCGTTCAGCCCGACCGCTGCGCCTTATCCGGTAACTATCGTCTTGAGTCCAACCCGGTAAGACA
CGACTTATCGCCACTGGCAGCAGCCACTGGTAACAGGATTAGCAGAGCGAGGTATGTAGGCGGTGCTACA
GAGTTCTTGAAGTGGTGGCCTAACTACGGCTACACTAGAAGAACAGTATTTGGTATCTGCGCTCTGCTGA
AGCCAGTTACCTTCGGAAAAAGAGTTGGTAGCTCTTGATCCGGCAAACAAACCACCGCTGGTAGCGGTGG
TTTTTTTGTTTGCAAGCAGCAGATTACGCGCAGAAAAAAAGGATCTCAAGAAGATCCTTTGATCTTTTCT
ACGGGGTCTGACGCTCAGTGGAACGAAAACTCACGTTAAGGGATTTTGGTCATGAGATTATCAAAAAGGA
TCTTCACCTAGATCCTTTTAAATTAAAAATGAAGTTTTAAATCAATCTAAAGTATATATGAGTAAACTT
Features (pLannotate 1.2.2; 22 found; start..end, strand, type, name):
     11..871     -  CDS            AmpR: β-lactamase; bla; confers resistance to ampicillin, carbenicillin, and related antibiotics
    872..976     -  promoter       AmpR promoter: bla
   1035..1087    -  misc_feature   bom (fragment): basis of mobility region from pBR322
   1242..1621    +  enhancer       CMV enhancer: human cytomegalovirus immediate early enhancer
   1622..1825    +  promoter       CMV promoter: human cytomegalovirus (CMV) immediate early promoter
   2008..2355    +  CDS            HVM32_MOUSE: Experimental evidence at protein level: Swiss-Prot protein existence level 1. From Mus musculus (Mouse).
   2413..2730    +  CDS            KV6A2_MOUSE: Experimental evidence at protein level: Swiss-Prot protein existence level 1. From Mus musculus (Mouse).
   2737..2756    +  CDS            3xHA (fragment): three tandem HA epitope tags
   2782..2798    +  CDS            capTEV™ (fragment): composite tag for in vivo biotinylation, TEV protease cleavage, and 6xHis tagging
   2855..3443    +  misc_feature   WPRE: woodchuck hepatitis virus posttranscriptional regulatory element
   3508..3556    +  polyA_signal   HSV TK poly(A) signal: herpes simplex virus thymidine kinase polyadenylation signal (Cole and Stacy, 1985)
   3647..3663    -  polyA_signal   bGH poly(A) signal (fragment): bovine growth hormone polyadenylation signal
   3758..4186    +  rep_origin     f1 ori (sequence partly withheld): f1 bacteriophage origin of replication; arrow indicates direction of (+) strand synthesis
   4200..4529    +  promoter       SV40 promoter: SV40 enhancer and early promoter
   4596..5387    +  CDS            neo: KKA2_KLEPN - Also known as kan, nptII. Experimental evidence at protein level: Swiss-Prot protein existence level 1. Resistance to kanamycin, neomycin, paromomycin, ribostamycin, butirosin and gentamicin B. From Klebsiella pneumoniae.
   5413..5571    +  CDS            ble (fragment): BLE_KLEPN - Experimental evidence at protein level: Swiss-Prot protein existence level 1. Binding protein with a strong affinity to the bleomycin family of antibiotics. Binds to CL990; an antimitotic-antibiotic compound. From Klebsiella pneumoniae.
   5566..5687    +  polyA_signal   SV40 poly(A) signal: SV40 polyadenylation signal
   5760..5776    -  protein_bind   lac operator: The lac repressor binds to the lac operator to inhibit transcription in E. coli. This inhibition can be relieved by adding lactose or isopropyl-β-D-thiogalactopyranoside (IPTG). lac repressor encoded by lacI
   5784..5814    -  promoter       lac promoter: promoter for the E. coli lac operon
   5829..5850    -  protein_bind   CAP binding site: CAP binding activates transcription in the presence of cAMP. E. coli catabolite activator protein
   5863..5955    -  CDS            lacI (fragment): lac repressor; lacI; The lac repressor binds to the lac operator to inhibit transcription in E. coli. This inhibition can be relieved by adding lactose or isopropyl-β-D-thiogalactopyranoside (IPTG).
   6138..6726    -  rep_origin     ori: high-copy-number ColE1/pMB1/pBR322/pUC origin of replication
