[The description below was written by a language model from this plasmid's Addgene catalogue record and pLannotate feature annotations shown in this document.]
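Description:
Mitofusin-1 scFv [N111/24] is a mammalian expression plasmid built on the pCDNA3.4 backbone that encodes a recombinant mouse single-chain variable fragment directed against rat Mitofusin-1 (Mfn1), with variable-region sequences derived from the N111/24 hybridoma. It is propagated in E. coli through a high-copy ColE1/pUC-type origin and selected with ampicillin via the β-lactamase gene. An f1 origin is also present, along with small lac promoter/operator remnants from the backbone. The sequenced plasmid is 6,886 nt.

The payload, inserted by Gibson cloning, sits downstream of the human CMV immediate early enhancer and promoter. The feature table shows a mouse heavy-chain variable region match followed, after a short gap consistent with a linker, by a mouse kappa light-chain variable region match, giving a VH-then-VL arrangement typical of an scFv. Short downstream annotations matching fragments of an HA epitope array and of a composite His-containing tag suggest C-terminal HA and polyhistidine-type tags for detection or purification, although these are partial matches and the catalogue fields do not list tags. There is unannotated sequence between the promoter and the VH match, and the record does not state whether it encodes a signal peptide. The transcript carries a WPRE, which enhances post-transcriptional expression, and ends at the HSV thymidine kinase polyadenylation signal.

A separate SV40 early promoter drives a neomycin phosphotransferase gene with an SV40 poly(A) signal, which could permit G418 selection of mammalian cells. The plasmid belongs to a large-scale hybridoma sequencing effort that produced recombinant antibodies and scFvs for neuroscience research, and it serves to express the Mitofusin-1-binding scFv in mammalian cells.
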