Addgene plasmid #211603: Mitofusin-1 scFv [N111/24]
Purpose: Mammalian Expression Plasmid of Mitofusin-1 scFv. Derived from hybridoma N111/24.
Depositing lab: James Trimmer. Depositing organization: University of California, Davis. Publication: High-volume hybridoma sequencing on the NeuroMabSeq platform enables efficient generation of recombinant monoclonal antibodies and scFvs for neuroscience research. Mitchell KG, Gong B, Hunter SS, Burkart-Waco D, Gavira-O'Neill CE, Templeton KM, Goethel ME, Bzymek M, MacNiven LM, Murray KD, Settles ML, Froenicke L, Trimmer JS. Sci Rep. 2023 Sep 27;13(1):16200. doi: 10.1038/s41598-023-43233-4. PubMed 37758930.
Backbone
  Vector backbone: pCDNA3.4
  Backbone size w/o insert (bp): 6011
  Vector type: Mammalian Expression
Growth in bacteria
  Bacterial resistance: Ampicillin, 100 μg/mL
  Growth temperature: 37°C
  Growth strain: DH5alpha
  Copy number: High Copy
Gene/Insert
  Gene/Insert name: Mitofusin-1 (Rattus norvegicus) recombinant mouse scFv.
  Species: M. musculus (mouse)
  Entrez Gene: Mfn1 (a.k.a. Fzo1b)
  Promoter: CMV
  Cloning method: Gibson Cloning
Terms and licenses: Academic/Nonprofit Terms; Industry Terms: Not Available to Industry
Depositor comments: This is a recombinant scFv RRID: AB_3073593.
How to cite: Mitofusin-1 scFv [N111/24] was a gift from James Trimmer (Addgene plasmid # 211603 ; http://n2t.net/addgene:211603 ; RRID:Addgene_211603)
