>Addgene plasmid #211603 | Mitofusin-1 scFv [N111/24] | depositor partial sequence | sequence record 412768 | scFv
ATGGGCTGGAGCTGTATAATTTTGTTCTTGGTGGCGACCGCAACAGGAGTACATTCAGAGGTTAAGCTCG
AAGAAAGTGGCGGCGGGCTGGTCCAGCCAGGCCGCAGCATGAAGTTGTCCTGCGCAGCGTCCGGCTTTAG
CTTCTCCGATGCTTGGATGGATTGGGTGAGGCAATCCCCCGAAAAGGGTCTGGAATGGGTGGCCGAGATC
AGGTCTAAGGCGAACAACCACGCTACTTATTACGCGGAATCCGTAAAGGGCAGATTTACTATATCCCGTG
ACGACAGCAAGTCTTCCGTGTATTTACAGATGAATTCTCTTAGGGCAGAGGATACAGGAATATACTATTG
CACCGTGGTGGCTGGAAATTATTGGGGTCAAGGGACGACATTGACTGTGAGTTCCGGAGGAGGTGGATCC
GGTGGCGGCGGGTCTGGTGGTGGTGGGTCAGGTGGTGGAAGCCAGATCATACTGACTCAAAGTCCTGCGA
TTATGAGCGCTAGTCCTGGCGAAAAGGTGACTATTACATGTTCTGCATCTAGCAGCGTGTCTTTTATGTA
TTGGTTTCAACAGAAACCCGGGACCAGCCCGAAGTTTTGGATCTACAGCACCTCTAATCTTGCCAGCGGG
GTGCCGGCCAGATTTTCCGGAAGCGGGAGCGGCACTAGCTATAGCCTGACCATATCACGCATGGAAGCTG
AGGACGCAGCTACCTACTATTGTCAACAGAGAAACTCATATCCGTTTACCTTTGGGTCTGGTACCAAATT
AGAGGTTAAGTATCCCTATGATGTCCCCGACTATGCATCCGGCCTGCCCGAAACAGGCGGCCATCATCAT
CATCATCACTAG
